Addgene plasmid #126328: pGWB14-LYX110
Purpose: With a Nicotiana benthamiana transcription factor in PGWB14 backbone, for Agrobacterium mediated transient or stable expression corresponding transcription factor fused with a C-terminal HA tag.
Depositing lab: Silin Zhong. Depositing organization: Chinese University of Hong Kong.
Backbone
  Vector backbone: pGWB14
  Vector type: Plant Expression
  Selectable markers: Hygromycin
Growth in bacteria
  Bacterial resistance: Kanamycin, 50 μg/mL
  Growth temperature: 37°C
  Growth strain: DH5alpha
  Copy number: Low Copy
Gene/Insert
  Gene/Insert name: Niben101Scf05917g01016.1
  Species: Nicotiana benthamiana
  Promoter: CaMV 35S
  Tag / fusion protein: HA (C terminal on insert)
  Cloning method: Gibson Cloning
Terms and licenses: Academic/Nonprofit Terms; Industry Terms: Not Available to Industry
How to cite: pGWB14-LYX110 was a gift from Silin Zhong (Addgene plasmid # 126328 ; http://n2t.net/addgene:126328 ; RRID:Addgene_126328)
