[The description below was written by a language model from this plasmid's Addgene catalogue record and pLannotate feature annotations shown in this document.]
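Description:
pGWB14-LYX110 is a plant binary expression vector built on the pGWB14 backbone. It is intended for Agrobacterium-mediated transient or stable expression of a Nicotiana benthamiana transcription factor, gene model Niben101Scf05917g01016.1. The backbone is a low-copy, broad-host-range IncP-type replicon: the annotation shows oriV with its trans-acting replication protein gene trfA, along with oriT and traJ for conjugal mobilisation. This arrangement lets the plasmid replicate in both E. coli and Agrobacterium. Bacterial selection is by kanamycin (aphA-3). The remaining backbone features are mostly remnants, including an IS1 element and partial tetracycline-resistance, ColE1 ori, lacZα and M13 ori sequences.

Between the nopaline-type right and left T-DNA borders, the feature table shows three plant expression units. The main cassette uses a CaMV 35S promoter to drive the insert, which is flanked by attB1 and attB2 Gateway sites, although the record lists Gibson assembly as the cloning method. The insert is fused in frame to a C-terminal 3xHA epitope tag and followed by a NOS terminator. The annotation tool matched the coding region to Arabidopsis LBD19 (ASL23), suggesting that the factor belongs to the LOB-domain family, but the catalogue entry does not state this. A second 35S-driven unit, with a CaMV poly(A) signal, encodes the tomato bushy stunt virus P19 protein. P19 is a siRNA-binding silencing suppressor that typically boosts transgene expression in agroinfiltrated leaves; it appears in the sequence annotation but not in the catalogue description. The third unit is a 35S-driven hygromycin phosphotransferase gene with a NOS terminator, which provides selection of stably transformed plants. The HA tag allows the expressed factor to be detected or immunoprecipitated.
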