Features (pLannotate 1.2.2; 36 found; start..end, strand, type, name):
      3..89      -  CDS            traI (fragment): TRAI6_ECOLX - Experimental evidence at protein level: Swiss-Prot protein existence level 1. The initiation process of transfer DNA synthesis requires the interaction of at least three plasmid-specific components (TraH, I, and J) at the transfer origin resulting in the assembly of a specialised nucleoprotein complex - the relaxosome. Site- and strand-specific cleavage at the transfer origin is dependent on TraI and TraJ. From Escherichia coli.
    127..498     -  CDS            traJ: oriT-recognizing protein; traJ
    531..640     -  oriT           oriT: incP origin of transfer
    772..962     +  rep_origin     ori (fragment): high-copy-number ColE1/pMB1/pBR322/pUC origin of replication
   1321..1971    -  CDS            TetR: tetracycline resistance regulatory protein; tetR
   2077..2326    +  CDS            TcR (fragment): tetracycline efflux protein; tetA; confers resistance to tetracycline
   2436..2460    -  misc_feature   RB T-DNA repeat: right border repeat from nopaline C58 T-DNA
   2490..2508    +  misc_feature   MCS (fragment): pUC18/19 multiple cloning site
   2559..2904    +  promoter       CaMV 35S promoter: strong constitutive promoter from cauliflower mosaic virus
   2856..2902    +  promoter       minimal CaMV 35S promoter: minimal 35S promoter from cauliflower mosaic virus
   2914..2932    -  misc_feature   MCS (fragment): pUC18/19 multiple cloning site
   2943..3458    +  CDS            P19_TBSVC: Experimental evidence at protein level: Swiss-Prot protein existence level 1. Acts as a suppressor of RNA-mediated gene silencing, also known as post-transcriptional gene silencing (PTGS), a mechanism of plant viral defense that limits the accumulation of viral RNAs. Binds to short interfering RNAs (siRNAs) with high affinity. Acts as a molecular caliper to specifically select siRNAs based on the length of the duplex region of the RNA (By similarity). From Tomato bushy stunt virus (strain Cherry) (TBSV).
   3531..3707    +  polyA_signal   CaMV poly(A) signal: cauliflower mosaic virus polyadenylation signal
   4210..4551    +  promoter       CaMV 35S promoter: strong constitutive promoter from cauliflower mosaic virus
   4562..4586    +  protein_bind   attB1: mutant version of attB; recombination site for the Gateway® BP reaction BP Clonase™
   4607..5077    +  CDS            LBD19 (fragment): LBD19_ARATH - Also known as ASL23. Experimental evidence at transcript level: Swiss-Prot protein existence level 2. From Arabidopsis thaliana (Mouse-ear cress).
   5088..5112    -  protein_bind   attB2: mutant version of attB; recombination site for the Gateway® BP reaction BP Clonase™
   5141..5230    +  CDS            3xHA: three tandem HA epitope tags
   5264..5516    +  terminator     NOS terminator: nopaline synthase terminator and poly(A) signal
   5945..6197    -  terminator     NOS terminator: nopaline synthase terminator and poly(A) signal
   6221..6649    -  CDS            nos (fragment): DHNO_AGRT7 - Protein inferred from homology: Swiss-Prot protein existence level 3. From Agrobacterium tumefaciens (strain T37).
   6665..7690    -  CDS            HygR: aminoglycoside phosphotransferase from E. coli; aph(4)-Ia; confers resistance to hygromycin
   7700..8044    -  promoter       CaMV 35S promoter: strong constitutive promoter from cauliflower mosaic virus
   7701..7747    -  promoter       minimal CaMV 35S promoter: minimal 35S promoter from cauliflower mosaic virus
   8182..8337    +  CDS            lacZα (fragment) (sequence partly withheld): LacZα fragment of β-galactosidase; lacZ fragment
   8335..8635    +  rep_origin     M13 ori (fragment) (sequence partly withheld): M13 bacteriophage origin of replication; arrow indicates direction of (+) strand synthesis
   8636..8766    +  CDS            lacI (fragment): lac repressor; lacI; The lac repressor binds to the lac operator to inhibit transcription in E. coli. This inhibition can be relieved by adding lactose or isopropyl-β-D-thiogalactopyranoside (IPTG).
   8820..8844    -  misc_feature   LB T-DNA repeat: left border repeat from nopaline C58 T-DNA
  10301..10420   -  CDS            tetR (fragment): TETR1_ECOLX - Experimental evidence at protein level: Swiss-Prot protein existence level 1. TetR is the repressor of the tetracycline resistance element; its N-terminal region forms a helix-turn-helix structure and binds DNA. Binding of tetracycline to TetR reduces the repressor affinity for the tetracycline resistance gene (tetA) promoter operator sites. From Escherichia coli.
  10440..11588   -  CDS            trfA: trans-acting replication protein that binds to and activates oriV
  11887..12681   -  CDS            KanR: aminoglycoside phosphotransferase; aphA-3; confers resistance to kanamycin
  12873..13640   +  mobile_element IS1: prokaryotic transposable element IS1
  13649..13798   -  CDS            satA (fragment): STA_BACSU - Also known as yyaR. Experimental evidence at protein level: Swiss-Prot protein existence level 1. Involved in resistance to streptothricin, a broad-spectrum antibiotic produced by streptomycetes. Detoxifies streptothricin via acetylation of the beta amino group of the first beta-lysyl moiety of streptothricin. From Bacillus subtilis (strain 168).
  13797..13991   -  CDS            satA (fragment): STA_BACSU - Also known as yyaR. Experimental evidence at protein level: Swiss-Prot protein existence level 1. Involved in resistance to streptothricin, a broad-spectrum antibiotic produced by streptomycetes. Detoxifies streptothricin via acetylation of the beta amino group of the first beta-lysyl moiety of streptothricin. From Bacillus subtilis (strain 168).
  13994..14269   -  CDS            klaC (fragment): KLAC_ECOLX - Also known as telB. Protein predicted: Swiss-Prot protein existence level 4. Belongs to the kla operon, which is associated with cryptic tellurite resistance, and IncW plasmid fertility inhibition. From Escherichia coli.
  14333..14964   -  rep_origin     oriV: incP origin of replication
>Addgene plasmid #126328 | pGWB14-LYX110 | addgene full sequence | sequence record 247104 | Addgene NGS Result
TCGGTCTTGCCTTGCTCGTCGGTGATGTACTTCACCAGCTCCGCGAAGTCGCTCTTCTTGATGGAGCGCA
TGGGGACGTGCTTGGCAATCACGCGCACCCCCCGGCCGTTTTAGCGGCTAAAAAAGTCATGGCTCTGCCC
TCGGGCGGACCACGCCCATCATGACCTTGCCAAGCTCGTCCTGCTTCTCTTCGATCTTCGCCAGCAGGGC
GAGGATCGTGGCATCACCGAACCGCGCCGTGCGCGGGTCGTCGGTGAGCCAGAGTTTCAGCAGGCCGCCC
AGGCGGCCCAGGTCGCCATTGATGCGGGCCAGCTCGCGGACGTGCTCATAGTCCACGACGCCCGTGATTT
TGTAGCCCTGGCCGACGGCCAGCAGGTAGGCCGACAGGCTCATGCCGGCCGCCGCCGCCTTTTCCTCAAT
CGCTCTTCGTTCGTCTGGAAGGCAGTACACCTTGATAGGTGGGCTGCCCTTCCTGGTTGGCTTGGTTTCA
TCAGCCATCCGCTTGCCCTCATCTGTTACGCCGGCGGTAGCCGGCCAGCCTCGCAGAGCAGGATTCCCGT
TGAGCACCGCCAGGTGCGAATAAGGGACAGTGAAGAAGGAACACCCGCTCGCGGGTGGGCCTACTTCACC
TATCCTGCCCGGCTGACGCCGTTGGATACACCAAGGAAAGTCTACACGAACCCTTTGGCAAAATCCTGTA
TATCGTGCGAAAAAGGATGGATATACCGAAAAAATCGCTATAATGACCCCGAAGCAGGGTTATGCAGCGG
AAAAGCGCCACGCTTCCCGAAGGGAGAAAGGCGGACAGGTATCCGGTAAGCGGCAGGGTCGGAACAGGAG
AGCGCACGAGGGAGCTTCCAGGGGGAAACGCCTGGTATCTTTATAGTCCTGTCGGGTTTCGCCACCTCTG
ACTTGAGCGTCGATTTTTGTGATGCTCGTCAGGGGGGCGGAGCCTATGGAAAAACGCCAGCAACGCGGCC
TTTTTACGGTTCCTGGCCTTTTGCTGGCCTTTTGCTCACATGTTCTTTCCTGCGTTATCCCCTGATTCTG
TGGATAACCGTATTACCGCCTTTGAGTGAGCTGATACCGCTCGCCGCAGCCGAACGACCGAGCGCAGCGA
GTCAGTGAGCGAGGAAGCGGAAGAGCGCCAGAAGGCCGCCAGAGAGGCCGAGCGCGGCCGTGAGGCTTGG
ACGCTAGGGCAGGGCATGAAAAAGCCCGTAGCGGGCTGCTACGGGCGTCTGACGCGGTGGAAAGGGGGAG
GGGATGTTGTCTACATGGCTCTGCTGTAGTGAGTGGGTTGCGCTCCGGCAGCGGTCCTGATCAATCGTCA
CCCTTTCTCGGTCCTTCAACGTTCCTGACAACGAGCCTCCTTTTCGCCAATCCATCGACAATCACCGCGA
GTCCCTGCTCGAACGCTGCGTCCGGACCGGCTTCGTCGAAGGCGTCTATCGCGGCCCGCAACAGCGGCGA
GAGCGGAGCCTGTTCAACGGTGCCGCCGCGCTCGCCGGCATCGCTGTCGCCGGCCTGCTCCTCAAGCACG
GCCCCAACAGTGAAGTAGCTGATTGTCATCAGCGCATTGACGGCGTCCCCGGCCGAAAAACCCGCCTCGC
AGAGGAAGCGAAGCTGCGCGTCGGCCGTTTCCATCTGCGGTGCGCCCGGTCGCGTGCCGGCATGGATGCG
CGCGCCATCGCGGTAGGCGAGCAGCGCCTGCCTGAAGCTGCGGGCATTCCCGATCAGAAATGAGCGCCAG
TCGTCGTCGGCTCTCGGCACCGAATGCGTATGATTCTCCGCCAGCATGGCTTCGGCCAGTGCGTCGAGCA
GCGCCCGCTTGTTCCTGAAGTGCCAGTAAAGCGCCGGCTGCTGAACCCCCAACCGTTCCGCCAGTTTGCG
TGTCGTCAGACCGTCTACGCCGACCTCGTTCAACAGGTCCAGGGCGGCACGGATCACTGTATTCGGCTGC
AACTTTGTCATGCTTGACACTTTATCACTGATAAACATAATATGTCCACCAACTTATCAGTGATAAAGAA
TCCGCGCGTTCAATCGGACCAGCGGAGGCTGGTCCGGAGGCCAGACGTGAAACCCAACATACCCCTGATC
GTAATTCTGAGCACTGTCGCGCTCGACGCTGTCGGCATCGGCCTGATTATGCCGGTGCTGCCGGGCCTCC
TGCGCGATCTGGTTCACTCGAACGACGTCACCGCCCACTATGGCATTCTGCTGGCGCTGTATGCGTTGGT
GCAATTTGCCTGCGCACCTGTGCTGGGCGCGCTGTCGGATCGTTTCGGGCGGCGGCCAATCTTGCTCGTC
TCGCTGGCCGGCGCCAGATCTGGGGAACCCTGTGGTTGGCATGCACATACAAATGGACGAACGGATAAAC
CTTTTCACGCCCTTTTAAATATCCGATTATTCTAATAAACGCTCTTTTCTCTTAGGTTTACCCGCCAATA
TATCCTGTCAAACACTGATAGTTTAAACGTTGCGATTAAGAATTCGAGCTCGGTACCCCCCTACTCCAAA
AATGTCAAAGATACAGTCTCAGAAGACCAAAGGGCTATTGAGACTTTTCAACAAAGGGTAATTTCGGGAA
ACCTCCTCGGATTCCATTGCCCAGCTATCTGTCACTTCATCGAAAGGACAGTAGAAAAGGAAGGTGGCTC
CTACAAATGCCATCATTGCGATAAAGGAAAGGCTATCATTCAAGATGCCTCTGCCGACAGTGGTCCCAAA
GATGGACCCCCACCCACGAGGAGCATCGTGGAAAAAGAAGACGTTCCAACCACGTCTTCAAAGCAAGTGG
ATTGATGTGACATCTCCACTGACGTAAGGGATGACGCACAATCCCACTATCCTTCGCAAGACCCTTCCTC
TATATAAGGAAGTTCATTTCATTTGGAGAGGACAGCCCAAGCTTCGACTCTAGAGGATCCCCTTAAATCG
ATATGGAACGAGCTATACAAGGAAACGACGCTAGGGAACAAGCTAACAGTGAACGTTGGGATGGAGGATC
AGGAGGTACCACTTCTCCCTTCAAACTTCCTGACGAAAGTCCGAGTTGGACTGAGTGGCGGCTACATAAC
GATGAGACGAATTCGAATCAAGATAATCCCCTTGGTTTCAAGGAAAGCTGGGGTTTCGGGAAAGTTGTAT
TTAAGAGATATCTCAGATACGACAGGACGGAAGCTTCACTGCACAGAGTCCTTGGATCTTGGACGGGAGA
TTCGGTTAACTATGCAGCATCTCGATTTTTCGGTTTCGACCAGATCGGATGTACCTATAGTATTCGGTTT
CGAGGAGTTAGTATCACCGTTTCTGGAGGGTCTCGAACTCTTCAGCATCTCTGTGAGATGGCAATTCGGT
CTAAGCAAGAACTGCTACAGCTTGCCCCAATCGAAGTGGAAAGTAATGTATCAAGAGGATGCCCTGAAGG
TACTCAAACCTTCGAAAAAGAAAGCGAGTAAGTCGAGGGCGAGCTCGAATTCGGTACGCTGAAATCACCA
GTCTCTCTCTACAAATCTATCTCTCTCTATTTTCTCCATAAATAATGTGTGAGTAGTTTCCCGATAAGGG
AAATTAGGGTTCTTATAGGGTTTCGCTCATGTGTTGAGCATATAAGAAACCCTTAGTATGTATTTGTATT
TGTAAAATACTTCTATCAATAAAATTTCTAATTCCTAAAACCAAAATCCAGTACTAAAATCCAGATCTCC
CTGCAGGTCCCCAGATTAGCCTTTTCAATTTCAGAAAGAATGCTAACCCACAGATGGTTAGAGAGGCTTA
CGCAGCAGGTCTCATCAAGACGATCTACCCGAGCAATAATCTCCAGGAAATCAAATACCTTCCCAAGAAG
GTTAAAGATGCAGTCAAAAGATTCAGGACTAACTGCATCAAGAACACAGAGAAAGATATATTTCTCAAGA
TCAGAAGTACTATTCCAGTATGGACGATTCAAGGCTTGCTTCACAAACCAAGGCAAGTAATAGAGATTGG
AGTCTCTAAAAAGGTAGTTCCCACTGAATCAAAGGCCATGGAGTCAAAGATTCAAATAGAGGACCTAACA
GAACTCGCCGTAAAGACTGGCGAACAGTTCATACAGAGTCTCTTACGACTCAATGACAAGAAGAAAATCT
TCGTCAACATGGTGGAGCACGACACACTTGTCTACTCCAAAAATATCAAAGATACAGTCTCAGAAGACCA
AAGGGCAATTGAGACTTTTCAACAAAGGGTAATATCCGGAAACCTCCTCGGATTCCATTGCCCAGCTATC
TGTCACTTTATTGTGAAGATAGTGGAAAAGGAAGGTGGCTCCTACAAATGCCATCATTGCGATAAAGGAA
AGGCCATCGTTGAAGATGCCTCTGCCGACAGTGGTCCCAAAGATGGACCCCCACCCACGAGGAGCATCGT
GGAAAAAGAAGACGTTCCAACCACGTCTTCAAAGCAAGTGGATTGATGTGATATCTCCACTGACGTAAGG
GATGACGCACAATCCCACTATCCTTCGCAAGACCCTTCCTCTATATAAGGAAGTTCATTTCATTTGGAGA
GAACACGGGGGACAAGTTTGTACAAAAAAGCAGGCTCCACCACTAGTATGAGCAGTGGACCGTGTGGTGC
ATGCAAATACCTTAGAAGAAAGTGTGTAAAGGGTTGCATATTTGCACCTTATTTTGATACAGAACAAGGC
ATGTCTCACTTTGCTGCTGTCCACAAGGTGTTTGGAGCAAGCAATGCCTCCAAATTATTGCTTAGTATTC
CTGCAAACAAGCGTCCCGAAACTGTTATTACCCTCTGCTATGAGGCTCTCGCTAGAGTTAGAGACCCTGT
TTATGGCTCTGTTGCTCACATTTTCACTCTTCAACAACAGGTTTTGACATTGCAAGCAGAGTTAGGTTAT
GTTCAAGCCCGTCTTTCCACCCTACAATCTGCTTCTTCAGAACAGGCAGCAACTTATTCTAACATTTCAT
CGCTGTCTATGGATACTTTGTTCGATACAACAGGATTTCATTATGTGTTAGATGAAGAAGTGGAGAATTG
TGACATACATTCTGTAGCTGTAGATTTCGTCTCTAGACGCCCCGGGGACCCAGCTTTCTTGTACAAAGTG
GTTGATAACAGCGGGTTAATTAACATCTTTTACCCATACGATGTTCCTGACTATGCGGGCTATCCCTATG
ACGTCCCGGACTATGCAGGATCCTATCCATATGACGTTCCAGATTACGCTGCTCAGTGCAGCGCTTAGAG
CTCGAATTTCCCCGATCGTTCAAACATTTGGCAATAAAGTTTCTTAAGATTGAATCCTGTTGCCGGTCTT
GCGATGATTATCATATAATTTCTGTTGAATTACGTTAAGCATGTAATAATTAACATGTAATGCATGACGT
TATTTATGAGATGGGTTTTTATGATTAGAGTCCCGCAATTATACATTTAATACGCGATAGAAAACAAAAT
ATAGCGCGCAAACTAGGATAAATTATCGCGCGCGGTGTCATCTATGTTACTAGATCGGGAATTAGCTTCA
TCAACGCAAGACATGCGCACGACCGTCTGACAGGAGAGGAATTTCCGACGAGCACAGAAAGGACTTGCTC
TTGGACGTAGGCCTATTTCTCAGGCACATGTATCAAGTGTTCGGACGTGGGTTTTCGATGGTGTATCAGC
CGCCGCCAACTGGGAGATGAGGAGGCTTTCTTGGGGGGCAGTCAGCAGTTCATTTCACAAGACAGAGGAA
CTTGTAAGGAGATGCACTGATTTATCTTGGCGCAAACCAGCAGGACGAATTAGTGGGAATAGCCCGCGAA
TATCTAAGTTATGCCTGTCGGCATGAGCAGAAACTTCCAATTCGAAACAGTTTGGAGAGGTTGTTTTTGG
GCATACCTTTTGTTAGTCAGCCTCTCGATTGCTCATCGTCATTACACAGTACCGAAGTTTGATCGATCTA
GTAACATAGATGACACCGCGCGCGATAATTTATCCTAGTTTGCGCGCTATATTTTGTTTTCTATCGCGTA
TTAAATGTATAATTGCGGGACTCTAATCATAAAAACCCATCTCATAAATAACGTCATGCATTACATGTTA
ATTATTACATGCTTAACGTAATTCAACAGAAATTATATGATAATCATCGCAAGACCGGCAACAGGATTCA
ATCTTAAGAAACTTTATTGCCAAATGTTTGAACGATCTGCTTCGACGCACTCCTTCTTTACTCCACCATC
TCGTCCTTATTGAAAACGTGGGTAGCACCAAAACGAATCAAGTCGCTGGAACTGAAGTTACCAATCACGC
TGGATGATTTGCCAGTTGGATTAATCTTGCCTTTCCCCGCATGAATAATATTGATGAATGCATGCGTGAG
GGGTATTTCGATTTTGGCAATAGCTGCAATTGCCGCGACATCCTCCAACGAGCATAATTCTTCAGAAAAA
TAGCGATGTTCCATGTTGTCAGGGCATGCATGATGCACGTTATGAGGTGACGGTGCTAGGCAGTATTCCC
TCAAAGTTTCATAGTCAGTATCATATTCATCATTGCATTCCTGCAAGAGAGAATTGAGACGCAATCCACA
CGCTGCGGCAACCTTCCGGCGTTCGTGGTCTATTTGCTCTTGGACGTTGCAAACGTAAGTGTTGGATCCC
GGTCGGCATCTACTCTATTCCTTTGCCCTCGGACGAGTGCTGGGGCGTCGGTTTCCACTATCGGCGAGTA
CTTCTACACAGCCATCGGTCCAGACGGCCGCGCTTCTGCGGGCGATTTGTGTACGCCCGACAGTCCCGGC
TCCGGATCGGACGATTGCGTCGCATCGACCCTGCGCCCAAGCTGCATCATCGAAATTGCCGTCAACCAAG
CTCTGATAGAGTTGGTCAAGACCAATGCGGAGCATATACGCCCGGAGCCGCGGCGATCCTGCAAGCTCCG
GATGCCTCCGCTCGAAGTAGCGCGTCTGCTGCTCCATACAAGCCAACCACGGCCTCCAGAAGAAGATGTT
GGCGACCTCGTATTGGGAATCCCCGAACATCGCCTCGCTCCAGTCAATGACCGCTGTTATGCGGCCATTG
TCCGTCAGGACATTGTTGGAGCCGAAATCCGCGTGCACGAGGTGCCGGACTTCGGGGCAGTCCTCGGCCC
AAAGCATCAGCTCATCGAGAGCCTGCGCGACGGACGCACTGACGGTGTCGTCCATCACAGTTTGCCAGTG
ATACACATGGGGATCAGCAATCGCGCATATGAAATCACGCCATGTAGTGTATTGACCGATTCCTTGCGGT
CCGAATGGGCCGAACCCGCTCGTCTGGCTAAGATCGGCCGCAGCGATCGCATCCATGGCCTCCGCGACCG
GCTGCAGAACAGCGGGCAGTTCGGTTTCAGGCAGGTCTTGCAACGTGACACCCTGTGCACGGCGGGAGAT
GCAATAGGTCAGGCTCTCGCTGAATTCCCCAATGTCAAGCACTTCCGGAATCGGGAGCGCGGCCGATGCA
AAGTGCCGATAAACATAACGATCTTTGTAGAAACCATCGGCGCAGCTATTTACCCGCAGGACATATCCAC
GCCCTCCTACATCGAAGCTGAAAGCACGAGATTCTTCGCCCTCCGAGAGCTGCATCAGGTCGGAGACGCT
GTCGAACTTTTCGATCAGAAACTTCTCGACAGACGTCGCGGTGAGTTCAGGCTTTTTCATATCGGGGTCG
TCCTCTCCAAATGAAATGAACTTCCTTATATAGAGGAAGGGTCTTGCGAAGGATAGTGGGATTGTGCGTC
ATCCCTTACGTCAGTGGAGATATCACATCAATCCACTTGCTTTGAAGACGTGGTTGGAACGTCTTCTTTT
TCCACGATGCTCCTCGTGGGTGGGGGTCCATCTTTGGGACCACTGTCGGCAGAGGCATCTTGAACGATAG
CCTTTCCTTTATCGCAATGATGGCATTTGTAGGTGCCACCTTCCTTTTCTACTGTCCTTTTGATGAAGTG
ACAGATAGCTGGGCAATGGAATCCGAGGAGGTTTCCCGATATTACCCTTTGTTGAAAAGTCTCAATAGCC
CTTTGGTCTTCTGAGACTGTATCTTTGATATTCTTGGAGTAGACGAGAGTGTCGTGCTCCACCATGTTGA
CGGATCTCTAGGACGCGTCGACGCGTCGACGCGTCGACGCGTCGACGCGTCCTAGAAGCTAATTCACTGG
CCGTCGTTTTACAACGTCGTGACTGGGAAAACCCTGGCGTTACCCAACTTAATCGCCTTGCAGCACATCC
CCCTTTCGCCAGCTGGCGTAATAGCGAAGAGGCCCGCACCGATCGCCCTTCCCAACAGTTGCGCAGCCTG
AATG
[44 nt withheld, positions 8335-8378]
C
[141 nt withheld, positions 8380-8520]
CCTTTGACGTTGGAGTCCACGTTCTTT
[37 nt withheld, positions 8548-8584]
ACCCTATCTCGGGCTATTCTTTTGATTTATAAGGGATTTTGCCGATTTCGGAACCACCATCAAACAGGAT
TTTCGCCTGCTGGGGCAAACCAGCGTGGACCGCTTGCTGCAACTCTCTCAGGGCCAGGCGGTGAAGGGCA
ATCAGCTGTTGCCCGTCTCACTGGTGAAAAGAAAAACCACCCCAGTACATTAAAAACGTCCGCAATGTGT
TATTAAGTTGTCTAAGCGTCAATTTGTTTACACCACAATATATCCTGCCACCAGCCAGCCAACAGCTCCC
CGACCGGCAGCTCGGCACAAAATCACCACTCGATACAGGCAGCCCATCAGTCCGGGACGGCGTCAGCGGG
AGAGCCGTTGTAAGGCGGCAGACTTTGCTCATGTTACCGATGCTATTCGGAAGAACGGCAACTAAGCTGC
CGGGTTTGAAACACGGATGATCTCGCGGAGGGTAGCATGTTGATTGTAACGATGACAGAGCGTTGCTGCC
TGTGATCAAATATCATCTCCCTCGCAGAGATCCGAATTATCAGCCTTCTTATTCATTTCTCGCTTAACCG
TGACAGGCTGTCGATCTTGAGAACTATGCCGACATAATAGGAAATCGCTGGATAAAGCCGCTGAGGAAGC
TGAGTGGCGCTATTTCTTTAGAAGTGAACGTTGACGATATCAACTCCCCTATCCATTGCTCACCGAATGG
TACAGGTCGGGGACCCGAAGTTCCGACTGTCGGCCTGATGCATCCCCGGCTGATCGACCCCAGATCTGGG
GCTGAGAAAGCCCAGTAAGGAAACAACTGTAGGTTCGAGTCGCGAGATCCCCCGGAACCAAAGGAAGTAG
GTTAAACCCGCTCCGATCAGGCCGAGCCACGCCAGGCCGAGAACATTGGTTCCTGTAGGCATCGGGATTG
GCGGATCAAACACTAAAGCTACTGGAACGAGCAGAAGTCCTCCGGCCGCCAGTTGCCAGGCGGTAAAGGT
GAGCAGAGGCACGGGAGGTTGCCACTTGCGGGTCAGCACGGTTCCGAACGCCATGGAAACCGCCCCCGCC
AGGCCCGCTGCGACGCCGACAGGATCTAGCGCTGCGTTTGGTGTCAACACCAACAGCGCCACGCCCGCAG
TTCCGCAAATAGCCCCCAGGACCGCCATCAATCGTATCGGGCTACCTAGCAGAGCGGCAGAGATGAACAC
GACCATCAGCGGCTGCACAGCGCCTACCGTCGCCGCGACCCCGCCCGGCAGGCGGTAGACCGAAATAAAC
AACAAGCTCCAGAATAGCGAAATATTAAGTGCGCCGAGGATGAAGATGCGCATCCACCAGATTCCCGTTG
GAATCTGTCGGACGATCATCACGAGCAATAAACCCGCCGGCAACGCCCGCAGCAGCATACCGGCGACCCC
TCGGCCTCGCTGTTCGGGCTCCACGAAAACGCCGGACAGATGCGCCTTGTGAGCGTCCTTGGGGCCGTCC
TCCTGTTTGAAGACCGACAGCCCAATGATCTCGCCGTCGATGTAGGCGCCGAATGCCACGGCATCTCGCA
ACCGTTCAGCGAACGCCTCCATGGGCTTTTTCTCCTCGTGCTCGTAAACGGACCCGAACATCTCTGGAGC
TTTCTTCAGGGCCGACAATCGGATCTCGCGGAAATCCTGCACGTCGGCCGCTCCAAGCCGTCGAATCTGA
GCCTTAATCACAATTGTCAATTTTAATCCTCTGTTTATCGGCAGTTCGTAGAGCGCGCCGTGCGTCCCGA
GCGATACTGAGCGAAGCAAGTGCGTCGAGCAGTGCCCGCTTGTTCCTGAAATGCCAGTAAAGCGCTGGCT
GCTGAACCCCCAGCCGGAACTGACCCCACAAGGCCCTAGCGTTTGCAATGCACCAGGTCATCATTGACCC
AGGCGTGTTCCACCAGGCCGCTGCCTCGCAACTCTTCGCAGGCTTCGCCGACCTGCTCGCGCCACTTCTT
CACGCGGGTGGAATCCGATCCGCACATGAGGCGGAAGGTTTCCAGCTTGAGCGGGTACGGCTCCCGGTGC
GAGCTGAAATAGTCGAACATCCGTCGGGCCGTCGGCGACAGCTTGCGGTACTTCTCCCATATGAATTTCG
TGTAGTGGTCGCCAGCAAACAGCACGACGATTTCCTCGTCGATCAGGACCTGGCAACGGGACGTTTTCTT
GCCACGGTCCAGGACGCGGAAGCGGTGCAGCAGCGACACCGATTCCAGGTGCCCAACGCGGTCGGACGTG
AAGCCCATCGCCGTCGCCTGTAGGCGCGACAGGCATTCCTCGGCCTTCGTGTAATACCGGCCATTGATCG
ACCAGCCCAGGTCCTGGCAAAGCTCGTAGAACGTGAAGGTGATCGGCTCGCCGATAGGGGTGCGCTTCGC
GTACTCCAACACCTGCTGCCACACCAGTTCGTCATCGTCGGCCCGCAGCTCGACGCCGGTGTAGGTGATC
TTCACGTCCTTGTTGACGTGGAAAATGACCTTGTTTTGCAGCGCCTCGCGCGGGATTTTCTTGTTGCGCG
TGGTGAACAGGGCAGAGCGGGCCGTGTCGTTTGGCATCGCTCGCATCGTGTCCGGCCACGGCGCAATATC
GAACAAGGAAAGCTGCATTTCCTTGATCTGCTGCTTCGTGTGTTTCAGCAACGCGGCCTGCTTGGCCTCG
CTGACCTGTTTTGCCAGGTCCTCGCCGGCGGTTTTTCGCTTCTTGGTCGTCATAGTTCCTCGCGTGTCGA
TGGTCATCGACTTCGCCAAACCTGCCGCCTCCTGTTCGAGACGACGCGAACGCTCCACGGCGGCCGATGG
CGCGGGCAGGGCAGGGGGAGCCAGTTGCACGCTGTCGCGCTCGATCTTGGCCGTAGCTTGCTGGACCATC
GAGCCGACGGACTGGAAGGTTTCGCGGGGCGCACGCATGACGGTGCGGCTTGCGATGGTTTCGGCATCCT
CGGCGGAAAACCCCGCGTCGATCAGTTCTTGCCTGTATGCCTTCCGGTCAAACGTCCGATTCATTCACCC
TCCTTGCGGGATTGCCCCGACTCACGCCGGGGCAATGTGCCCTTATTCCTGATTTGACCCGCCTGGTGCC
TTGGTGTCCAGATAATCCACCTTATCGGCAATGAAGTCGGTCCCGTAGACCGTCTGGCCGTCCTTCTCGT
ACTTGGTATTCCGAATCTTGCCCTGCACGAATACCAGCGACCCCTTGCCCAAATACTTGCCGTGGGCCTC
GGCCTGAGAGCCAAAACACTTGATGCGGAAGAAGTCGGTGCGCTCCTGCTTGTCGCCGGCATCGTTGCGC
CACATCTAGGTACTAAAACAATTCATCCAGTAAAATATAATATTTTATTTTCTCCCAATCAGGCTTGATC
CCCAGTAAGTCAAAAAATAGCTCGACATACTGTTCTTCCCCGATATCCTCCCTGATCGACCGGACGCAGA
AGGCAATGTCATACCACTTGTCCGCCCTGCCGCTTCTCCCAAGATCAATAAAGCCACTTACTTTGCCATC
TTTCACAAAGATGTTGCTGTCTCCCAGGTCGCCGTGGGAAAAGACAAGTTCCTCTTCGGGCTTTTCCGTC
TTTAAAAAATCATACAGCTCGCGCGGATCTTTAAATGGAGTGTCTTCTTCCCAGTTTTCGCAATCCACAT
CGGCCAGATCGTTATTCAGTAAGTAATCCAATTCGGCTAAGCGGCTGTCTAAGCTATTCGTATAGGGACA
ATCCGATATGTCGATGGAGTGAAAGAGCCTGATGCACTCCGCATACAGCTCGATAATCTTTTCAGGGCTT
TGTTCATCTTCATACTCTTCCGAGCAAAGGACGCCATCGGCCTCACTCATGAGCAGATTGCTCCAGCCAT
CATGCCGTTCAAAGTGCAGGACCTTTGGAACAGGCAGCTTTCCTTCCAGCCATAGCATCATGTCCTTTTC
CCGTTCCACATCATAGGTGGTCCCTTTATACCGGCTGTCCGTCATTTTTAAATATAGGTTTTCATTTTCT
CCCACCAGCTTATATACCTTAGCAGGAGACATTCCTTCCGTATCTTTTACGCAGCGGTATTTTTCGATCA
GTTTTTTCAATTCCGGTGATATTCTCATTTTAGCCATTTATTATTTCCTTCCTCTTTTCTACAGTATTTA
AAGATACCCCAAGAAGCTAATTATAACAAGACGAACTCCAATTCACTGTTCCTTGCATTCTAAAACCTTA
AATACCAGAAAACAGCTTTTTCAAAGTTGTTTTCAAAGTTGGCGTATAACATAGTATCGACGGAGCCGAT
TTTGAAACCACAATTATGGGTGATGCTGCCAACTTACTGATTTAGTGTATGATGGTGTTTTTGAGGTGCT
CCAGTGGCTTCTGTTTCTATCAGCTGTCCCTCCTGTTCAGCTACTGACGGGGTGGTGCGTAACGGCAAAA
GCACCGCCGGACATCAGCGCTATCTCTGCTCTCACTGCCGTAAAACATGGCAACTGCAGTTCACTTACAC
CGCTTCTCAACCCGGTACGCACCAGAAAATCATTGATATGGCCATGAATGGCGTTGGATGCCGGGCAACA
GCCCGCATTATGGGCGTTGGCCTCAACACGATTTTACGTCACTTAAAAAACTCAGGCCGCAGTCGGTAAC
CTCGCGCATACAGCCGGGCAGTGACGTCATCGTCTGCGCGGAAATGGACGAACAGTGGGGCTATGTCGGG
GCTAAATCGCGCCAGCGCTGGCTGTTTTACGCGTATGACAGTCTCCGGAAGACGGTTGTTGCGCACGTAT
TCGGTGAACGCACTATGGCGACGCTGGGGCGTCTTATGAGCCTGCTGTCACCCTTTGACGTGGTGATATG
GATGACGGATGGCTGGCCGCTGTATGAATCCCGCCTGAAGGGAAAGCTGCACGTAATCAGCAAGCGATAT
ACGCAGCGAATTGAGCGGCATAACCTGAATCTGAGGCAGCACCTGGCACGGCTGGGACGGAAGTCGCTGT
CGTTCTCAAAATCGGTGGAGCTGCATGACAAAGTCATCGGGCATTATCTGAACATAAAACACTATCAATA
AGTTGGAGTCATTACCCAATTATGATAGAATTTACAAGCTATAAGGTTATTGTCCTGGGTTTCAAGCATT
AGTCCATGCAAGTTTTTATGCTTTGCCCATTCTATAGATATATTGATAAGCGCGCTGCCTATGCCTTGCC
CCCTGAAATCCTTACATACGGCGATATCTTCTATATAAAAGATATATTATCTTATCAGTATTGTCAATAT
ATTCAAGGCAATCTGCCTCCTCATCCTCTTCATCCTCTTCGTCTTGGTAGCTTTTTAAATATGGCGCTTC
ATAGAGTAATTCTGTAAAGGTCCAATTCTCGTTTTCATACCTCGGTATAATCTTACCTATCACCTCAAAT
GGTTCGCTGGGTTTATCGCACCCCCGAACACGAGCACGGCACCCGCGACCACTATGCCAAGAATGCCCAA
GGTAAAAATTGCCGGCCCCGCCATGAAGTCCGTGAATGCCCCGACGGCCGAAGTGAAGGGCAGGCCGCCA
CCCAGGCCGCCGCCCTCACTGCCCGGCACCTGGTCGCTGAATGTCGATGCCAGCACCTGCGGCACGTCAA
TGCTTCCGGGCGTCGCGCTCGGGCTGATCGCCCATCCCGTTACTGCCCCGATCCCGGCAATGGCAAGGAC
TGCCAGCGCTGCCATTTTTGGGGTGAGGCCGTTCGCGGCCGAGGGGCGCAGCCCCTGGGGGGATGGGAGG
CCCGCGTTAGCGGGCCGGGAGGGTTCGAGAAGGGGGGGCACCCCCCTTCGGCGTGCGCGGTCACGCGCAC
AGGGCGCAGCCCTGGTTAAAAACAAGGTTTATAAATATTGGTTTAAAAGCAGGTTAAAAGACAGGTTAGC
GGTGGCCGAAAAACGGGCGGAAACCCTTGCAAATGCTGGATTTTCTGCCTGTGGACAGCCCCTCAAATGT
CAATAGGTGCGCCCCTCATCTGTCAGCACTCTGCCCCTCAAGTGTCAAGGATCGCGCCCCTCATCTGTCA
GTAGTCGCGCCCCTCAAGTGTCAATACCGCAGGGCACTTATCCCCAGGCTTGTCCACATCATCTGTGGGA
AACTCGCGTAAAATCAGGCGTTTTCGCCGATTTGCGAGGCTGGCCAGCTCCACGTCGCCGGCCGAAATCG
AGCCTGCCCCTCATCTGTCAACGCCGCGCCGGGTGAGTCGGCCCCTCAAGTGTCAACGTCCGCCCCTCAT
CTGTCAGTGAGGGCCAAGTTTTCCGCGAGGTATCCACAACGCCGGCGGCCGCGGTGTCTCGCACACGGCT
TCGACGGCGTTTCTGGCGCGTTTGCAGGGCCATAGACGGCCGCCAGCCCAGCGGCGAGGGCAACCAGCCC
GGTGAGCGTCGGAAAGGCGC
