>Addgene plasmid #126328 | pGWB14-LYX110 | depositor partial sequence | sequence record 241602 | Niben101Scf05917g01016.1
ATGAGCAGTGGACCGTGTGGTGCATGCAAATACCTTAGAAGAAAGTGTGTAAAGGGTTGCATATTTGCAC
CTTATTTTGATACAGAACAAGGCATGTCTCACTTTGCTGCTGTCCACAAGGTGTTTGGAGCAAGCAATGC
CTCCAAATTATTGCTTAGTATTCCTGCAAACAAGCGTCCCGAAACTGTTATTACCCTCTGCTATGAGGCT
CTCGCTAGAGTTAGAGACCCTGTTTATGGCTCTGTTGCTCACATTTTCACTCTTCAACAACAGGTTTTGA
CATTGCAAGCAGAGTTAGGTTATGTTCAAGCCCGTCTTTCCACCCTACAATCTGCTTCTTCAGAACAGGC
AGCAACTTATTCTAACATTTCATCGCTGTCTATGGATACTTTGTTCGATACAACAGGATTTCATTATGTG
TTAGATGAAGAAGTGGAGAATTGTGACATACATTCTGTAGCTGTAGATTTCGTCTCTAGACGC
